Addgene plasmid #82831: pDONR223_KEAP1_p.L268P
Purpose: Gateway Donor vector containing KEAP1, part of the Target Accelerator Plasmid Collection.
Depositing lab: Jesse Boehm & Matthew Meyerson & David Root. Depositing organization: Broad Institute. Publication: High-throughput Phenotyping of Lung Cancer Somatic Mutations. Berger AH, Brooks AN, Wu X, Shrestha Y, Chouinard C, Piccioni F, Bagul M, Kamburov A, Imielinski M, Hogstrom L, Zhu C, Yang X, Pantel S, Sakai R, Watson J, Kaplan N, Campbell JD, Singh S, Root DE, Narayan R, Natoli T, Lahr DL, Tirosh I, Tamayo P, Getz G, Wong B, Doench J, Subramanian A, Golub TR, Meyerson M, Boehm JS. Cancer Cell. 2016 Aug 8;30(2):214-28. doi: 10.1016/j.ccell.2016.06.022. Epub 2016 Jul 28. PubMed 27478040.
Backbone
  Vector backbone: pDONR223
  Backbone manufacturer: Invitrogen
  Vector type: Gateway Entry vector
Growth in bacteria
  Bacterial resistance: Spectinomycin, 50 μg/mL
  Growth temperature: 37°C
  Growth strain: DH5alpha
  Copy number: High Copy
Gene/Insert
  Gene/Insert name: KEAP1
  Species: H. sapiens (human)
  Mutation: L268P, C624S
  GenBank ID: NM_012289
  Entrez Gene: KEAP1 (a.k.a. INrf2, KLHL19)
  Promoter: None
  Cloning method: Gateway Cloning
  Sequencing primers: 5′ M13pUC-fwd; 3′ M13-Rev
Terms and licenses: Academic/Nonprofit Terms; Industry Terms: Not Available to Industry
Depositor comments: CLOSED (stop codon immediately follows insert)
How to cite: pDONR223_KEAP1_p.L268P was a gift from Jesse Boehm & Matthew Meyerson & David Root (Addgene plasmid # 82831 ; http://n2t.net/addgene:82831 ; RRID:Addgene_82831)
