[The description below was written by a language model from this plasmid's Addgene catalogue record and pLannotate feature annotations shown in this document.]
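Description:
pDONR223_KEAP1_p.L268P is a Gateway entry clone built on the Invitrogen pDONR223 backbone and carrying a mutant allele of human KEAP1 (also known as INrf2 or KLHL19). It is a bacterial propagation plasmid of about 4.7 kb. A high-copy ColE1/pUC-type origin maintains it in E. coli, and the aadA (SmR) aminoglycoside adenylyltransferase gene provides selection on spectinomycin. The automated annotation also reports short fragments of an RSF origin, lacI, lacZα, a gentamicin resistance gene and an integron Pc promoter. These are partial matches within the backbone, and nothing in the record suggests they are functional modules. rrnB T1 and T2 terminators lie upstream of the cloning region, where they insulate the insert from read-through transcription.

The KEAP1 open reading frame sits between two attL recombination sites, so LR Clonase can transfer it into any compatible Gateway destination vector. The annotation tool labels both sites as attL3, which may reflect how it matches the sequence rather than the true identity of each site. The tool marks KEAP1 only as a fragment covering the first part of the region between the att sites. The catalogue entry describes the insert simply as KEAP1 with the substitutions L268P and C624S. The clone is in "closed" format, with a stop codon directly after the coding sequence, so it is not suited to C-terminal fusion to tags in a destination vector. The record lists no promoter for the insert. A T7 promoter lies just outside the downstream att site, and expression otherwise depends on the destination vector chosen.

The plasmid belongs to the Target Accelerator Plasmid Collection, produced for high-throughput phenotyping of somatic mutations found in lung cancer. It serves as a source clone for moving this KEAP1 variant into expression vectors for functional comparison.
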