Features (pLannotate 1.2.2; 13 found; start..end, strand, type, name):
     74..207     +  rep_origin     RSF ori (fragment): Plasmids containing the RSF 1030 origin of replication can be propagated in E. coli cells that contain additional plasmids with compatible origins.
    209..301     +  CDS            lacI (fragment): lac repressor; lacI; The lac repressor binds to the lac operator to inhibit transcription in E. coli. This inhibition can be relieved by adding lactose or isopropyl-β-D-thiogalactopyranoside (IPTG).
    356..383     -  terminator     rrnB T2 terminator: transcription terminator T2 from the E. coli rrnB gene
    515..558     +  terminator     rrnB T1 terminator: Escherichia coli rrnB; transcription terminator T1 from the E. coli rrnB gene
    605..641     -  CDS            lacZα (fragment): LacZα fragment of β-galactosidase; lacZ fragment
    658..753     +  protein_bind   attL3: mutant version of attL; recombination site for the Gateway® LR reaction LR Clonase™
    759..2087    +  CDS            KEAP1 (fragment) (sequence partly withheld): KEAP1_HUMAN - Also known as INRF2 From Homo sapiens (Human).
   2638..2733    -  protein_bind   attL3: mutant version of attL; recombination site for the Gateway® LR reaction LR Clonase™
   2752..2770    -  promoter       T7 promoter: promoter for bacteriophage T7 RNA polymerase
   2960..2983    +  promoter       Pc promoter (fragment): intI1 (promoter lies within the coding sequence); class 1 integron promoter
   3159..3215    +  CDS            GmR (fragment): gentamycin acetyltransferase; aacC1; confers resistance to gentamycin
   3222..4013    +  CDS            SmR: aminoglycoside adenylyltransferase (Murphy, 1985); aadA; confers resistance to spectinomycin and streptomycin
   4106..26      +  rep_origin     ori (across the origin): high-copy-number ColE1/pMB1/pBR322/pUC origin of replication
>Addgene plasmid #82831 | pDONR223_KEAP1_p.L268P | addgene full sequence | sequence record 161636 | Addgene NGS Result
CGTCAGGGGGGCGGAGCCTATGGAAAAACGCCAGCAACGCGGCCTTTTTACGGTTCCTGGCCTTTTGCTG
GCCTTTTGCTCACATGTTCTTTCCTGCGTTATCCCCTGATTCTGTGGATAACCGTATTACCGCCTTTGAG
TGAGCTGATACCGCTCGCCGCAGCCGAACGACCGAGCGCAGCGAGTCAGTGAGCGAGGAAGCGGAAGAGC
GCCCAATACGCAAACCGCCTCTCCCCGCGCGTTGGCCGATTCATTAATGCAGCTGGCACGACAGGTTTCC
CGACTGGAAAGCGGGCAGTGAGCGCAACGCAATTAATACGCGTACCGCTAGCCAGGAAGAGTTTGTAGAA
ACGCAAAAAGGCCATCCGTCAGGATGGCCTTCTGCTTAGTTTGATGCCTGGCAGTTTATGGCGGGCGTCC
TGCCCGCCACCCTCCGGGCCGTTGCTTCACAACGTTCAAATCCGCTCCCGGCGGATTTGTCCTACTCAGG
AGAGCGTTCACCGACAAACAACAGATAAAACGAAAGGCCCAGTCTTCCGACTGAGCCTTTCGTTTTATTT
GATGCCTGGCAGTTCCCTACTCTCGCGTTAACGCTAGCATGGATGTTTTCCCAGTCACGACGTTGTAAAA
CGACGGCCAGTCTTAAGCTCGGGCCCCAAATAATGATTTTATTTTGACTGATAGTGACCTGTTCGTTGCA
ACAAATTGATGAGCAATGCTTTTTTATAATGCCAACTTTGTACAAAAAAGTTGGCACCATGCAGCCAGAT
CCCAGGCCTAGCGGGGCTGGGGCCTGCTGCCGATTCCTGCCCCTGCAGTCACAGTGCCCTGAGGGGGCAG
GGGACGCGGTGATGTACGCCTCCACTGAGTGCAAGGCGGAGGTGACGCCCTCCCAGCATGGCAACCGCAC
CTTCAGCTACACCCTGGAGGATCATACCAAGCAGGCCTTTGGCATCATGAACGAGCTGCGGCTCAGCCAG
CAGCTGTGTGACGTCACACTGCAGGTCAAGTACCAGGATGCACCGGCCGCCCAGTTCATGGCCCACAAGG
TGGTGCTGGCCTCATCCAGCCCTGTCTTCAAGGCCATGTTCACCAACGGGCTGCGGGAGCAGGGCATGGA
GGTGGTGTCCATTGAGGGTATCCACCCCAAGGTCATGGAGCGCCTCATTGAATTCGCCTACACGGCCTCC
ATCTCCATGGGCGAGAAGTGTGTCCTCCACGTCATGAACGGTGCTGTCATGTACCAGATCGACAGCGTTG
TCCGTGCCTGCAGTGACTTCCTGGTGCAGCAGCTGGACCCCAGCAATGCCATCGGCATCGCCAACTTCGC
TGAGCAGATTGGCTGTGTGGAGTTGCACCAGCGTGCCCGGGAGTACATCTACATGCATTTTGGGGAGGTG
GCCAAGCAAGAGGAGTTCTTCAACCTGTCCCACTGCCAACTGGTGACCCTCATCAGCCGGGACGACCTGA
ACGTGCGCTGCGAGTCCGAGGTCTTCCACGCCTGCATCAACTGGGTCAAGTACGACTGCGAACAGCGACG
GTTCTACGTCCAGGCGCTGCCGCGGGCCGTGCGCTGCCACTCGTTGACGCCGAACTTCCTGCAGATGCAG
CTGCAGAAGTGCGAGATCCTGCAGTCCGACTCCCGCTGCAAGGACTACCTGGTCAAGATCTTCGAGGAGC
TCACCCTGCACAAGCCCACGCAGGTGATGCCCTGCCGGGCG
[864 nt withheld, positions 1722-2585]
ATGGAGCCCTGCCGGAAGCAGATTGACCAGCAGAACTGTACCAGTTGATTGCCAACTTTCTTGTACAAAG
TTGGCATTATAAGAAAGCATTGCTTATCAATTTGTTGCAACGAACAGGTCACTATCAGTCAAAATAAAAT
CATTATTTGCCATCCAGCTGATATCCCCTATAGTGAGTCGTATTACATGGTCATAGCTGTTTCCTGGCAG
CTCTGGCCCGTGTCTCAAAATCTCTGATGTTACATTGCACAAGATAAAAATATATCATCATGCCTCCTCT
AGACCAGCCAGGACAGAAATGCCTCGACTTCGCTGCTACCCAAGGTTGCCGGGTGACGCACACCGTGGAA
ACGGATGAAGGCACGAACCCAGTGGACATAAGCCTGTTCGGTTCGTAAGCTGTAATGCAAGTAGCGTATG
CGCTCACGCAACTGGTCCAGAACCTTGACCGAACGCAGCGGTGGTAACGGCGCAGTGGCGGTTTTCATGG
CTTGTTATGACTGTTTTTTTGGGGTACAGTCTATGCCTCGGGCATCCAAGCAGCAAGCGCGTTACGCCGT
GGGTCGATGTTTGATGTTATGGAGCAGCAACGATGTTACGCAGCAGGGCAGTCGCCCTAAAACAAAGTTA
AACATTATGAGGGAAGCGGTGATCGCCGAAGTATCGACTCAACTATCAGAGGTAGTTGGCGTCATCGAGC
GCCATCTCGAACCGACGTTGCTGGCCGTACATTTGTACGGCTCCGCAGTGGATGGCGGCCTGAAGCCACA
CAGTGATATTGATTTGCTGGTTACGGTGACCGTAAGGCTTGATGAAACAACGCGGCGAGCTTTGATCAAC
GACCTTTTGGAAACTTCGGCTTCCCCTGGAGAGAGCGAGATTCTCCGCGCTGTAGAAGTCACCATTGTTG
TGCACGACGACATCATTCCGTGGCGTTATCCAGCTAAGCGCGAACTGCAATTTGGAGAATGGCAGCGCAA
TGACATTCTTGCAGGTATCTTCGAGCCAGCCACGATCGACATTGATCTGGCTATCTTGCTGACAAAAGCA
AGAGAACATAGCGTTGCCTTGGTAGGTCCAGCGGCGGAGGAACTCTTTGATCCGGTTCCTGAACAGGATC
TATTTGAGGCGCTAAATGAAACCTTAACGCTATGGAACTCGCCGCCCGACTGGGCTGGCGATGAGCGAAA
TGTAGTGCTTACGTTGTCCCGCATTTGGTACAGCGCAGTAACCGGCAAAATCGCGCCGAAGGATGTCGCT
GCCGACTGGGCAATGGAGCGCCTGCCGGCCCAGTATCAGCCCGTCATACTTGAAGCTAGACAGGCTTATC
TTGGACAAGAAGAAGATCGCTTGGCCTCGCGCGCAGATCAGTTGGAAGAATTTGTCCACTACGTGAAAGG
CGAGATCACCAAGGTAGTCGGCAAATAACCCTCGAGCCACCCATGACCAAAATCCCTTAACGTGAGTTAC
GCGTCGTTCCACTGAGCGTCAGACCCCGTAGAAAAGATCAAAGGATCTTCTTGAGATCCTTTTTTTCTGC
GCGTAATCTGCTGCTTGCAAACAAAAAAACCACCGCTACCAGCGGTGGTTTGTTTGCCGGATCAAGAGCT
ACCAACTCTTTTTCCGAAGGTAACTGGCTTCAGCAGAGCGCAGATACCAAATACTGTTCTTCTAGTGTAG
CCGTAGTTAGGCCACCACTTCAAGAACTCTGTAGCACCGCCTACATACCTCGCTCTGCTAATCCTGTTAC
CAGTGGCTGCTGCCAGTGGCGATAAGTCGTGTCTTACCGGGTTGGACTCAAGACGATAGTTACCGGATAA
GGCGCAGCGGTCGGGCTGAACGGGGGGTTCGTGCACACAGCCCAGCTTGGAGCGAACGACCTACACCGAA
CTGAGATACCTACAGCGTGAGCTATGAGAAAGCGCCACGCTTCCCGAAGGGAGAAAGGCGGACAGGTATC
CGGTAAGCGGCAGGGTCGGAACAGGAGAGCGCACGAGGGAGCTTCCAGGGGGAAACGCCTGGTATCTTTA
TAGTCCTGTCGGGTTTCGCCACCTCTGACTTGAGCGTCGATTTTTGTGATGCT
