>Addgene plasmid #82831 | pDONR223_KEAP1_p.L268P | depositor partial sequence | sequence record 157557 | Insert sequence
ATGCAGCCAGATCCCAGGCCTAGCGGGGCTGGGGCCTGCTGCCGATTCCTGCCCCTGCAGTCACAGTGCC
CTGAGGGGGCAGGGGACGCGGTGATGTACGCCTCCACTGAGTGCAAGGCGGAGGTGACGCCCTCCCAGCA
TGGCAACCGCACCTTCAGCTACACCCTGGAGGATCATACCAAGCAGGCCTTTGGCATCATGAACGAGCTG
CGGCTCAGCCAGCAGCTGTGTGACGTCACACTGCAGGTCAAGTACCAGGATGCACCGGCCGCCCAGTTCA
TGGCCCACAAGGTGGTGCTGGCCTCATCCAGCCCTGTCTTCAAGGCCATGTTCACCAACGGGCTGCGGGA
GCAGGGCATGGAGGTGGTGTCCATTGAGGGTATCCACCCCAAGGTCATGGAGCGCCTCATTGAATTCGCC
TACACGGCCTCCATCTCCATGGGCGAGAAGTGTGTCCTCCACGTCATGAACGGTGCTGTCATGTACCAGA
TCGACAGCGTTGTCCGTGCCTGCAGTGACTTCCTGGTGCAGCAGCTGGACCCCAGCAATGCCATCGGCAT
CGCCAACTTCGCTGAGCAGATTGGCTGTGTGGAGTTGCACCAGCGTGCCCGGGAGTACATCTACATGCAT
TTTGGGGAGGTGGCCAAGCAAGAGGAGTTCTTCAACCTGTCCCACTGCCAACTGGTGACCCTCATCAGCC
GGGACGACCTGAACGTGCGCTGCGAGTCCGAGGTCTTCCACGCCTGCATCAACTGGGTCAAGTACGACTG
CGAACAGCGACGGTTCTACGTCCAGGCGCTGCCGCGGGCCGTGCGCTGCCACTCGTTGACGCCGAACTTC
CTGCAGATGCAGCTGCAGAAGTGCGAGATCCTGCAGTCCGACTCCCGCTGCAAGGACTACCTGGTCAAGA
TCTTCGAGGAGCTCACCCTGCACAAGCCCACGCAGGTGATGCCCTGCCGGGCG
[864 nt withheld, positions 964-1827]
ATGGAGCCCTGCCGGAAGCAGATTGACCAGCAGAACTGTACCAGTTGA
